>Addgene plasmid #55933 | mRaspberry-CytERM-N-17 | depositor partial sequence | sequence record 86839 | insert sequence
AGGCGTGTACGGTGGGAGGTCTATATAAGCAGAGCTGGTTTAGTGAACCGTCAGATCCGCTAGCGCTACC
GGACTCAGATCTGGTACCCCTTGCAGCTTCCAGTTGTCAGGAAGAGAAGGCTCCCATGGATCCTGTGGTG
GTGCTGGGGCTCTGTCTCTCCTGTTTGCTTCTCCTTTCACTCTGGAAACAGAGCTATGGGGGAGGGAAGC
TTCGAATTCTGCAGTCGACGGTACCGCGGGCCCGGGATCCACCGGTGGCTACCATGGTGAGCAAGGGCGA
GGAGGTCATCAAGGAGTTCATGCGCTTCAAGGTGCGCATGGAGGGCTCCGTGAACGGCCACGAGTTCGAG
ATCGAGGGCGAGGGCGAGGGCCGCCCCTACGAGGGCACCCAGACCGCCAAGCTGAAGGTGACCAAGGGTG
GCCCCCTGCCCTTCGCCTGGGACATCCTGTCCCCTCAGTGCATGTACGGCTCCAAGGGCTACGTGAAGCA
CCCCGCCGACATCCCCGACTACTTGAAGCTGTCCTTCCCCGAGGGCTTCAAGTGGGAGCGCGTGATGAAC
TTCGAGGACGGCGGCGTGGTGACCGTGACCCAGGACTCCTCCCTGCAGGACGGCGAGTTCATCTACAAGG
TGAAGCTGCGCGGCACCAACTTCCCCTCCGACGGCCCCGTAATGCAGAAGAAGACCATGGGCTGGGAGGC
CTCCTCCGAGCGGATGTACCCCGAGGACGGCGCCCTGAAGGGCGAGATGAAGATGAGGCTGAAGCTGAAG
GACGGCGGCCACTACGACGCCGAGGTCAAGACCACCTACATGGCCAAGAAGCCCGTGCAGCTGCCCGGCG
CCTACAAGACCGACATCAAGCTGGACATCACCTCCCACAACGAGGACTACACCATCGTGGAACAGTACGA
GCGCGCCGAGGGCCGCCACTCCACCGGCGCCTAAGCGGCCGCGACTCTAGATCATAATCAGCCATACCAC
ATTTGTAGAGGTTTTACTTGCTTTAAAAACCTCCCACACCTCCCCCTGAACCTGAAACATAAATGAATGC
AATTGTTGTTGTTAA
