>Addgene plasmid #55933 | mRaspberry-CytERM-N-17 | addgene partial sequence | sequence record 109612 | CMV-F 5'-CGCAAATGGGCGGTAGGCGTG-3'
TGGTTAGTGAACCGTCAGATCCGCTAGCGCTACCGGACTCAGATCTGGTACCCCTTGCAGCTTCCAGTTG
TCAGGAAGAGAAGGCTCCCATGGATCCTGTGGTGGTGCTGGGGCTCTGTCTCTCCTGTTTGCTTCTCCTT
TCACTCTGGAAACAGAGCTATGGGGGAGGGAAGCTTCGAATTCTGCAGTCGACGGTACCGCGGGCCCGGG
ATCCACCGGTGGCTACCATGGTGAGCAAGGGCGAGGAGGTCATCAAGGAGTTCATGCGCTTCAAGGTGCG
CATGGAGGGCTCCGTGAACGGCCACGAGTTCGAGATCGAGGGCGAGGGCGAGGGCCGCCCCTACGAGGGC
ACCCAGACCGCCAAGCTGAAGGTGACCAAGGGTGGCCCCCTGCCCTTCGCCTGGGACATCCTGTCCCCTC
AGTGCATGTACGGCTCCAAGGGCTACGTGAAGCACCCCGCCGACATCCCCGACTACTTGAAGCTGTCCTT
CCCCGAGGGCTTCAAGTGGGAGCGCGTGATGAACTTCGAGGACGGCGGCGTGGTGACCGTGACCCAGGAC
TCCTCCCTGCAGGACGGCGAGTTCATCTACAAGGTGAAGCTGCGCGGCACCAACTTCCCCTCCGACGGCC
CCGTAATGCAGAAGAAGACCATGGGCTGGGAGGCCTCCTCCGAGCGGATGTACCCCGAGGACGGCGCCCT
GAAGGGCGAGATGAAGATGAGGCTGAAGCTGAAGGACGGCGGCCACTACGACGCCGAGGTCAAGACCACC
TACATGGCCAAGAAGCCCGTGCAGCTGCCCGGCGCCTACAAGACCGACATCAAGCTGGACA
