[The description below was written by a language model from this plasmid's Addgene catalogue record.]
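Description:
mRaspberry-CytERM-N-17 is a mammalian expression plasmid built on the mRaspberry-N1 backbone (about 4.75 kb without the insert), an N1-style fusion vector in which a gene of interest is placed upstream of the fluorescent protein coding sequence. It is maintained as a high-copy plasmid in E. coli under kanamycin selection, and it carries a neomycin resistance marker that allows G418 selection of stably transfected mammalian cells. No feature table accompanies the record, so the origin of replication and other backbone details are not explicitly listed. The SV40 polyadenylation region is implied only by the name of the 3′ sequencing primer.

The insert is CytERM, a sequence derived from cytochrome P450 that serves as an endoplasmic reticulum targeting element. The record does not give the insert's size, species of origin or exact boundaries. It is expressed from the CMV promoter, a strong constitutive promoter in most mammalian cell types, and is fused in frame to mRaspberry at its C terminus, so the cytochrome P450 sequence lies at the N-terminal end of the fusion and directs the red fluorescent protein to the ER. mRaspberry is a monomeric far-red fluorescent protein, recorded here with excitation at 598 nm and emission at 625 nm. The "17" in the name probably denotes the linker length between the two parts, but the record does not confirm this.

The construct is intended as a fluorescent marker of the endoplasmic reticulum. It is suited to live- or fixed-cell imaging of ER morphology and dynamics in transfected mammalian cells, including multicolour experiments alongside green or blue probes.
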