Addgene plasmid #55933: mRaspberry-CytERM-N-17
Purpose: Localization: Endoplasmic Reticulum, Excitation: 598, Emission: 625
Depositing lab: Michael Davidson. Depositing organization: Florida State University, Tallahassee.
Backbone
  Vector backbone: mRaspberry-N1
  Backbone size w/o insert (bp): 4750
  Vector type: Mammalian Expression
  Selectable markers: Neomycin (select with G418)
Growth in bacteria
  Bacterial resistance: Kanamycin, 50 μg/mL
  Growth temperature: 37°C
  Growth strain: DH5alpha
  Copy number: High Copy
Gene/Insert
  Gene/Insert name: CytERM (alt names: Cytochrome p450; NM_001171120.1)
  Promoter: CMV
  Tag / fusion protein: mRaspberry (C terminal on backbone)
  Cloning method: Unknown
  Sequencing primers: 5′ CMV-F; 3′ SV40pA-R
Terms and licenses: Academic/Nonprofit Terms; Industry Terms: Not Available to Industry
Depositor comments: Cytochrome p450 . Excitation = 598; Emission = 625
How to cite: mRaspberry-CytERM-N-17 was a gift from Michael Davidson (Addgene plasmid # 55933 ; http://n2t.net/addgene:55933 ; RRID:Addgene_55933)
